>Addgene plasmid #214501 | AiP1492 - pAAV-AiE2004m-minBG-SYFP2-WPRE-BGHpA | depositor full sequence | sequence record 425458 | AiP1492 - pAAV-AiE2004m-minBG-SYFP2-WPRE-BGHpA sequence 4767 bps
CCTGCAGGCAGCTGCGCGCTCGCTCGCTCACTGAGGCCGCCCGGGCGTCGGGCGACCTTTGGTCGCCCGG
CCTCAGTGAGCGAGCGAGCGCGCAGAGAGGGAGTGGCCAACTCCATCACTAGGGGTTCCTGCGGCCGCGC
ATGAAACATAAGCCTTGGGGGCAATCAAACTATTACATTGAGTCCTTGGATTTGCTACAAATTACATTTT
AAATGCAATCATTTTATAAAAGCTTCAACACTCACACTTGGAAGCGTTACCCTGTTGAATATCACTGACT
CACTAACTTGCATTGCCATGCTAACTTGCTTTCAGAGAGATCTCAGAACACATCATCTTCTGCTATTTCA
ATACATGCACATTAATTTCCTATCAACGTGTGCTGATCAGGAACTCTGTAATCTGGCACCGGTGTTTATT
TTTATTCCTGTCTATTCCTGTTGGCTCACGAAAAGATTGTTTGAGCAAGTGTTTTATGGTGAGTTGTATC
ATATGTACATTGATTTAATCTGCCCACATTCAGTTCTACAAGCGGAGCCAAAAAAATAGAGACAAGCATA
ATTTTCATTCAACATGAGCCCCTCAATGCAAGCCAAGTACCTCATCTGGTGCTCAGCTAAAGCAACAGCA
ATCTGTTCCACCCTGGAGACACAACTGGCCACAGAAAACTTAGTGAAAAGAGGCAATGCTATGCACAGGA
CAAATGAGCTCGGGCTGGGCATAAAAGTCAGGGCAGAGCCATCTATTGCTTACATTTGCTTCTGGGATCC
AGATCTTTCGAAGCTAGCGAGCTCGGATCCGCCACCATGGTGAGCAAGGGCGAGGAGCTGTTCACCGGGG
TGGTGCCCATCCTGGTCGAGCTGGACGGCGACGTAAACGGCCACAAGTTCAGCGTGTCCGGCGAGGGCGA
GGGCGATGCCACCTACGGCAAGCTGACCCTGAAGCTGATCTGCACCACCGGCAAGCTGCCCGTGCCCTGG
CCCACCCTCGTGACCACCCTGGGCTACGGCGTGCAGTGCTTCGCCCGCTACCCCGACCACATGAAGCAGC
ACGACTTCTTCAAGTCCGCCATGCCCGAAGGCTACGTCCAGGAGCGCACCATCTTCTTCAAGGACGACGG
CAACTACAAGACCCGCGCCGAGGTGAAGTTCGAGGGCGACACCCTGGTGAACCGCATCGAGCTGAAGGGC
ATCGACTTCAAGGAGGACGGCAACATCCTGGGGCACAAGCTGGAGTACAACTACAACAGCCACAACGTCT
ATATCACCGCCGACAAGCAGAAGAACGGCATCAAGGCCAACTTCAAGATCCGCCACAACATCGAGGACGG
CGGCGTGCAGCTCGCCGACCACTACCAGCAGAACACCCCCATCGGCGACGGCCCCGTGCTGCTGCCCGAC
AACCACTACCTGAGCTACCAGTCCAAGCTGAGCAAAGACCCCAACGAGAAGCGCGATCACATGGTCCTGC
TGGAGTTCGTGACCGCCGCCGGGATCACTCTCGGCATGGACGAGCTATACAAGTAAGATATCATAATCAA
CCTCTGGATTACAAAATTTGTGAAAGATTGACTGGTATTCTTAACTATGTTGCTCCTTTTACGCTATGTG
GATACGCTGCTTTAATGCCTTTGTATCATGCTATTGCTTCCCGTATGGCTTTCATTTTCTCCTCCTTGTA
TAAATCCTGGTTAGTTCTTGCCACGGCGGAACTCATCGCCGCCTGCCTTGCCCGCTGCTGGACAGGGGCT
CGGCTGTTGGGCACTGACAATTCCGTGGCTCGAGAGATCTTCGACTGTGCCTTCTAGTTGCCAGCCATCT
GTTGTTTGCCCCTCCCCCGTGCCTTCCTTGACCCTGGAAGGTGCCACTCCCACTGTCCTTTCCTAATAAA
ATGAGGAAATTGCATCGCATTGTCTGAGTAGGTGTCATTCTATTCTGGGGGGTGGGGTGGGGCAGGACAG
CAAGGGGGAGGATTGGGAAGACAATAGCAGGCATGAGATCTCACGTGCGGACCGAGCGGCCGCAGGAACC
CCTAGTGATGGAGTTGGCCACTCCCTCTCTGCGCGCTCGCTCGCTCACTGAGGCCGGGCGACCAAAGGTC
GCCCGACGCCCGGGCTTTGCCCGGGCGGCCTCAGTGAGCGAGCGAGCGCGCAGCTGCCTGCAGGGCTAGC
GGCGCCTGATGCGGTATTTTCTCCTTACGCATCTGTGCGGTATTTCACACCGCATA
[142 nt withheld, positions 2227-2368]
C
[141 nt withheld, positions 2370-2510]
CCTTTGACGTTGGAGTCCACGTTCTTT
[37 nt withheld, positions 2538-2574]
ACCCTATCTCGGGCTATTCTTTTGATTTATAAGGGATTTTGCCGATTTCGGCCTATTGGTTAAAAAATGA
GCTGATTTAACAAAAATTTAACGCGAATTTTAACAAAATATTAACGTTTACAATTTTATGGTGCACTCTC
AGTACAATCTGCTCTGATGCCGCATAGTTAAGCCAGCCCCGACACCCGCCAACACCCGCTGACGCGCCCT
GACGGGCTTGTCTGCTCCCGGCATCCGCTTACAGACAAGCTGTGACCGTCTCCGGGAGCTGCATGTGTCA
GAGGTTTTCACCGTCATCACCGAAACGCGCGAGACGAAAGGGCCTCGTGATACGCCTATTTTTATAGGTT
AATGTCATGATAATAATGGTTTCTTAGACGTCAGGTGGCACTTTTCGGGGAAATGTGCGCGGAACCCCTA
TTTGTTTATTTTTCTAAATACATTCAAATATGTATCCGCTCATGAGACAATAACCCTGATAAATGCTTCA
ATAATATTGAAAAAGGAAGAGTATGAGTATTCAACATTTCCGTGTCGCCCTTATTCCCTTTTTTGCGGCA
TTTTGCCTTCCTGTTTTTGCTCACCCAGAAACGCTGGTGAAAGTAAAAGATGCTGAAGATCAGTTGGGTG
CACGAGTGGGTTACATCGAACTGGATCTCAACAGCGGTAAGATCCTTGAGAGTTTTCGCCCCGAAGAACG
TTTTCCAATGATGAGCACTTTTAAAGTTCTGCTATGTGGCGCGGTATTATCCCGTATTGACGCCGGGCAA
GAGCAACTCGGTCGCCGCATACACTATTCTCAGAATGACTTGGTTGAGTACTCACCAGTCACAGAAAAGC
ATCTTACGGATGGCATGACAGTAAGAGAATTATGCAGTGCTGCCATAACCATGAGTGATAACACTGCGGC
CAACTTACTTCTGACAACGATCGGAGGACCGAAGGAGCTAACCGCTTTTTTGCACAACATGGGGGATCAT
GTAACTCGCCTTGATCGTTGGGAACCGGAGCTGAATGAAGCCATACCAAACGACGAGCGTGACACCACGA
TGCCTGTAGCAATGGCAACAACGTTGCGCAAACTATTAACTGGCGAACTACTTACTCTAGCTTCCCGGCA
ACAATTAATAGACTGGATGGAGGCGGATAAAGTTGCAGGACCACTTCTGCGCTCGGCCCTTCCGGCTGGC
TGGTTTATTGCTGATAAATCTGGAGCCGGTGAGCGTGGGTCTCGCGGTATCATTGCAGCACTGGGGCCAG
ATGGTAAGCCCTCCCGTATCGTAGTTATCTACACGACGGGGAGTCAGGCAACTATGGATGAACGAAATAG
ACAGATCGCTGAGATAGGTGCCTCACTGATTAAGCATTGGTAACTGTCAGACCAAGTTTACTCATATATA
CTTTAGATTGATTTAAAACTTCATTTTTAATTTAAAAGGATCTAGGTGAAGATCCTTTTTGATAATCTCA
TGACCAAAATCCCTTAACGTGAGTTTTCGTTCCACTGAGCGTCAGACCCCGTAGAAAAGATCAAAGGATC
TTCTTGAGATCCTTTTTTTCTGCGCGTAATCTGCTGCTTGCAAACAAAAAAACCACCGCTACCAGCGGTG
GTTTGTTTGCCGGATCAAGAGCTACCAACTCTTTTTCCGAAGGTAACTGGCTTCAGCAGAGCGCAGATAC
CAAATACTGTCCTTCTAGTGTAGCCGTAGTTAGGCCACCACTTCAAGAACTCTGTAGCACCGCCTACATA
CCTCGCTCTGCTAATCCTGTTACCAGTGGCTGCTGCCAGTGGCGATAAGTCGTGTCTTACCGGGTTGGAC
TCAAGACGATAGTTACCGGATAAGGCGCAGCGGTCGGGCTGAACGGGGGGTTCGTGCACACAGCCCAGCT
TGGAGCGAACGACCTACACCGAACTGAGATACCTACAGCGTGAGCTATGAGAAAGCGCCACGCTTCCCGA
AGGGAGAAAGGCGGACAGGTATCCGGTAAGCGGCAGGGTCGGAACAGGAGAGCGCACGAGGGAGCTTCCA
GGGGGAAACGCCTGGTATCTTTATAGTCCTGTCGGGTTTCGCCACCTCTGACTTGAGCGTCGATTTTTGT
GATGCTCGTCAGGGGGGCGGAGCCTATGGAAAAACGCCAGCAACGCGGCCTTTTTACGGTTCCTGGCCTT
TTGCTGGCCTTTTGCTCACATGT
Features (pLannotate 1.2.2; 14 found; start..end, strand, type, name):
     12..39      +  repeat_region  AAV2 ITR (fragment): inverted terminal repeat of adeno-associated virus serotype 2 inverted
     68..95      +  repeat_region  AAV2 ITR (fragment): inverted terminal repeat of adeno-associated virus serotype 2 inverted
    807..1523    +  CDS            SYFP2: SYFP2 is a basic (constitutively fluorescent) yellow fluorescent protein published in 2006, derived from Aequorea victoria. It is reported to be a very rapidly-maturing monomer with moderate acid sensitivity.
   1535..1692    +  misc_feature   WPRE (fragment): woodchuck hepatitis virus posttranscriptional regulatory element
   1698..1778    +  misc_feature   WPRE (fragment): woodchuck hepatitis virus posttranscriptional regulatory element
   1795..1906    +  polyA_signal   bGH poly(A) signal: bovine growth hormone polyadenylation signal
   2024..2164    +  repeat_region  AAV2 ITR: inverted terminal repeat of adeno-associated virus serotype 2 inverted
   2175..2226    -  misc_feature   bom (fragment): basis of mobility region from pBR322
   2245..2625    +  rep_origin     M13 ori (sequence partly withheld): M13 bacteriophage origin of replication; arrow indicates direction of (+) strand synthesis
   2701..2750    -  misc_feature   bom (fragment): basis of mobility region from pBR322
   2852..2887    -  CDS            rop (fragment): Rop protein, which maintains plasmids at low copy number; rop
   2982..3086    +  promoter       AmpR promoter: bla
   3087..3947    +  CDS            AmpR: β-lactamase; bla; confers resistance to ampicillin, carbenicillin, and related antibiotics
   4118..4706    +  rep_origin     ori: high-copy-number ColE1/pMB1/pBR322/pUC origin of replication
