>Addgene plasmid #214501 | AiP1492 - pAAV-AiE2004m-minBG-SYFP2-WPRE-BGHpA | addgene full sequence | sequence record 433027 | Addgene NGS Result
GATCTGTCTATTTCGTTCATCCATAGTTGCCTGACTCCCCGTCGTGTAGATAACTACGATACGGGAGGGC
TTACCATCTGGCCCCAGTGCTGCAATGATACCGCGAGACCCACGCTCACCGGCTCCAGATTTATCAGCAA
TAAACCAGCCAGCCGGAAGGGCCGAGCGCAGAAGTGGTCCTGCAACTTTATCCGCCTCCATCCAGTCTAT
TAATTGTTGCCGGGAAGCTAGAGTAAGTAGTTCGCCAGTTAATAGTTTGCGCAACGTTGTTGCCATTGCT
ACAGGCATCGTGGTGTCACGCTCGTCGTTTGGTATGGCTTCATTCAGCTCCGGTTCCCAACGATCAAGGC
GAGTTACATGATCCCCCATGTTGTGCAAAAAAGCGGTTAGCTCCTTCGGTCCTCCGATCGTTGTCAGAAG
TAAGTTGGCCGCAGTGTTATCACTCATGGTTATGGCAGCACTGCATAATTCTCTTACTGTCATGCCATCC
GTAAGATGCTTTTCTGTGACTGGTGAGTACTCAACCAAGTCATTCTGAGAATAGTGTATGCGGCGACCGA
GTTGCTCTTGCCCGGCGTCAATACGGGATAATACCGCGCCACATAGCAGAACTTTAAAAGTGCTCATCAT
TGGAAAACGTTCTTCGGGGCGAAAACTCTCAAGGATCTTACCGCTGTTGAGATCCAGTTCGATGTAACCC
ACTCGTGCACCCAACTGATCTTCAGCATCTTTTACTTTCACCAGCGTTTCTGGGTGAGCAAAAACAGGAA
GGCAAAATGCCGCAAAAAAGGGAATAAGGGCGACACGGAAATGTTGAATACTCATACTCTTCCTTTTTCA
ATATTATTGAAGCATTTATCAGGGTTATTGTCTCATGAGCGGATACATATTTGAATGTATTTAGAAAAAT
AAACAAATAGGGGTTCCGCGCACATTTCCCCGAAAAGTGCCACCTGACGTCTAAGAAACCATTATTATCA
TGACATTAACCTATAAAAATAGGCGTATCACGAGGCCCTTTCGTCTCGCGCGTTTCGGTGATGACGGTGA
AAACCTCTGACACATGCAGCTCCCGGAGACGGTCACAGCTTGTCTGTAAGCGGATGCCGGGAGCAGACAA
GCCCGTCAGGGCGCGTCAGCGGGTGTTGGCGGGTGTCGGGGCTGGCTTAACTATGCGGCATCAGAGCAGA
TTGTACTGAGAGTGCACCATAAAATTGTAAACGTTAATATTTTGTTAAAATTCGCGTTAAATTTTTGTTA
AATCAGCTCATTTTTTAACCAATAGACCGAAATCGGCAAAATCCCTTATAAATCAAAAGAATAGCCCGAG
ATAGAGT
[37 nt withheld, positions 1338-1374]
AAAGAACGTGGACTCCAACGTCAAAGG
[141 nt withheld, positions 1402-1542]
G
[46 nt withheld, positions 1544-1589]
A
[95 nt withheld, positions 1591-1685]
TATGCGGTGTGAAATACCGCACAGATGCGTAAGGAGAAAATACCGCATCAGGCGCCCCTGCAGGCAGCTG
CGCGCTCGCTCGCTCACTGAGGCCGCCCGGGCAAAGCCCGGGCGTCGGGCGACCTTTGGTCGCCCGGCCT
CAGTGAGCGAGCGAGCGCGCAGAGAGGGAGTGGCCAACTCCATCACTAGGGGTTCCTGCGGCCGCTCGGT
CCGCACGTGAGATCTCATGCCTGCTATTGTCTTCCCAATCCTCCCCCTTGCTGTCCTGCCCCACCCCACC
CCCCAGAATAGAATGACACCTACTCAGACAATGCGATGCAATTTCCTCATTTTATTAGGAAAGGACAGTG
GGAGTGGCACCTTCCAGGGTCAAGGAAGGCACGGGGGAGGGGCAAACAACAGATGGCTGGCAACTAGAAG
GCACAGTCGAAGATCTCTCGAGCCACGGAATTGTCAGTGCCCAACAGCCGAGCCCCTGTCCAGCAGCGGG
CAAGGCAGGCGGCGATGAGTTCCGCCGTGGCAAGAACTAACCAGGATTTATACAAGGAGGAGAAAATGAA
AGCCATACGGGAAGCAATAGCATGATACAAAGGCATTAAAGCAGCGTATCCACATAGCGTAAAAGGAGCA
ACATAGTTAAGAATACCAGTCAATCTTTCACAAATTTTGTAATCCAGAGGTTGATTATGATATCTTACTT
GTATAGCTCGTCCATGCCGAGAGTGATCCCGGCGGCGGTCACGAACTCCAGCAGGACCATGTGATCGCGC
TTCTCGTTGGGGTCTTTGCTCAGCTTGGACTGGTAGCTCAGGTAGTGGTTGTCGGGCAGCAGCACGGGGC
CGTCGCCGATGGGGGTGTTCTGCTGGTAGTGGTCGGCGAGCTGCACGCCGCCGTCCTCGATGTTGTGGCG
GATCTTGAAGTTGGCCTTGATGCCGTTCTTCTGCTTGTCGGCGGTGATATAGACGTTGTGGCTGTTGTAG
TTGTACTCCAGCTTGTGCCCCAGGATGTTGCCGTCCTCCTTGAAGTCGATGCCCTTCAGCTCGATGCGGT
TCACCAGGGTGTCGCCCTCGAACTTCACCTCGGCGCGGGTCTTGTAGTTGCCGTCGTCCTTGAAGAAGAT
GGTGCGCTCCTGGACGTAGCCTTCGGGCATGGCGGACTTGAAGAAGTCGTGCTGCTTCATGTGGTCGGGG
TAGCGGGCGAAGCACTGCACGCCGTAGCCCAGGGTGGTCACGAGGGTGGGCCAGGGCACGGGCAGCTTGC
CGGTGGTGCAGATCAGCTTCAGGGTCAGCTTGCCGTAGGTGGCATCGCCCTCGCCCTCGCCGGACACGCT
GAACTTGTGGCCGTTTACGTCGCCGTCCAGCTCGACCAGGATGGGCACCACCCCGGTGAACAGCTCCTCG
CCCTTGCTCACCATGGTGGCGGATCCGAGCTCGCTAGCTTCGAAAGATCTGGATCCCAGAAGCAAATGTA
AGCAATAGATGGCTCTGCCCTGACTTTTATGCCCAGCCCGAGCTCATTTGTCCTGTGCATAGCATTGCCT
CTTTTCACTAAGTTTTCTGTGGCCAGTTGTGTCTCCAGGGTGGAACAGATTGCTGTTGCTTTAGCTGAGC
ACCAGATGAGGTACTTGGCTTGCATTGAGGGGCTCATGTTGAATGAAAATTATGCTTGTCTCTATTTTTT
TGGCTCCGCTTGTAGAACTGAATGTGGGCAGATTAAATCAATGTACATATGATACAACTCACCATAAAAC
ACTTGCTCAAACAATCTTTTCGTGAGCCAACAGGAATAGACAGGAATAAAAATAAACACCGGTGCCAGAT
TACAGAGTTCCTGATCAGCACACGTTGATAGGAAATTAATGTGCATGTATTGAAATAGCAGAAGATGATG
TGTTCTGAGATCTCTCTGAAAGCAAGTTAGCATGGCAATGCAAGTTAGTGAGTCAGTGATATTCAACAGG
GTAACGCTTCCAAGTGTGAGTGTTGAAGCTTTTATAAAATGATTGCATTTAAAATGTAATTTGTAGCAAA
TCCAAGGACTCAATGTAATAGTTTGATTGCCCCCAAGGCTTATGTTTCGCGGCCGCAGGAACCCCTAGTG
ATGGAGTTGGCCACTCCCTCTCTGCGCGCTCGCTCGCTCACTGAGGCCGGGCGACCAAAGGTCGCCCGAC
GCCCGGGCGGCCTCAGTGAGCGAGCGAGCGCGCAGCTGCCTGCAGGACATGTGAGCAAAAGGCCAGCAAA
AGGCCAGGAACCGTAAAAAGGCCGCGTTGCTGGCGTTTTTCCATAGGCTCCGCCCCCCTGACGAGCATCA
CAAAAATCGACGCTCAAGTCAGAGGTGGCGAAACCCGACAGGACTATAAAGATACCAGGCGTTTCCCCCT
GGAAGCTCCCTCGTGCGCTCTCCTGTTCCGACCCTGCCGCTTACCGGATACCTGTCCGCCTTTCTCCCTT
CGGGAAGCGTGGCGCTTTCTCATAGCTCACGCTGTAGGTATCTCAGTTCGGTGTAGGTCGTTCGCTCCAA
GCTGGGCTGTGTGCACGAACCCCCCGTTCAGCCCGACCGCTGCGCCTTATCCGGTAACTATCGTCTTGAG
TCCAACCCGGTAAGACACGACTTATCGCCACTGGCAGCAGCCACTGGTAACAGGATTAGCAGAGCGAGGT
ATGTAGGCGGTGCTACAGAGTTCTTGAAGTGGTGGCCTAACTACGGCTACACTAGAAGAACAGTATTTGG
TATCTGCGCTCTGCTGAAGCCAGTTACCTTCGGAAAAAGAGTTGGTAGCTCTTGATCCGGCAAACAAACC
ACCGCTGGTAGCGGTGGTTTTTTTGTTTGCAAGCAGCAGATTACGCGCAGAAAAAAAGGATCTCAAGAAG
ATCCTTTGATCTTTTCTACGGGGTCTGACGCTCAGTGGAACGAAAACTCACGTTAAGGGATTTTGGTCAT
GAGATTATCAAAAAGGATCTTCACCTAGATCCTTTTAAATTAAAAATGAAGTTTTAAATCAATCTAAAGT
ATATATGAGTAAACTTGGTCTGACAGTTACCAATGCTTAATCAGTGAGGCACCTATCTCAGC
Features (pLannotate 1.2.2; 14 found; start..end, strand, type, name):
    826..930     -  promoter       AmpR promoter: bla
   1025..1060    +  CDS            rop (fragment): Rop protein, which maintains plasmids at low copy number; rop
   1162..1211    +  misc_feature   bom (fragment): basis of mobility region from pBR322
   1212..1667    -  rep_origin     f1 ori (sequence partly withheld): f1 bacteriophage origin of replication; arrow indicates direction of (+) strand synthesis
   1686..1737    +  misc_feature   bom (fragment): basis of mobility region from pBR322
   1742..1882    -  repeat_region  AAV2 ITR: inverted terminal repeat of adeno-associated virus serotype 2 inverted
   2000..2111    -  polyA_signal   bGH poly(A) signal: bovine growth hormone polyadenylation signal
   2128..2208    -  misc_feature   WPRE (fragment): woodchuck hepatitis virus posttranscriptional regulatory element
   2214..2371    -  misc_feature   WPRE (fragment): woodchuck hepatitis virus posttranscriptional regulatory element
   2383..3099    -  CDS            SYFP2: SYFP2 is a basic (constitutively fluorescent) yellow fluorescent protein published in 2006, derived from Aequorea victoria. It is reported to be a very rapidly-maturing monomer with moderate acid sensitivity.
   3807..3834    -  repeat_region  AAV2 ITR (fragment): inverted terminal repeat of adeno-associated virus serotype 2 inverted
   3863..3890    -  repeat_region  AAV2 ITR (fragment): inverted terminal repeat of adeno-associated virus serotype 2 inverted
   3963..4551    -  rep_origin     ori: high-copy-number ColE1/pMB1/pBR322/pUC origin of replication
   4722..825     -  CDS            AmpR (across the origin): β-lactamase; bla; confers resistance to ampicillin, carbenicillin, and related antibiotics
