[The description below was written by a language model from this plasmid's Addgene catalogue record and pLannotate feature annotations shown in this document.]
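Description:
AiP1492 - pAAV-AiE2004m-minBG-SYFP2-WPRE-BGHpA is an AAV transfer plasmid built on a pAAV2 backbone and used to package a recombinant AAV genome that reports enhancer activity in the brain. It is propagated in E. coli as a high-copy plasmid through a ColE1/pUC-type origin and selected with ampicillin via the bla gene and its own promoter. The backbone also carries an f1/M13 phage origin and short remnants of pBR322 rop and bom sequences. The recombination-deficient growth strain listed in the record fits the need to keep the AAV2 inverted terminal repeats stable. One ITR is annotated in full. The other is detected only as two short fragments, in both the depositor sequence and the repository's sequencing result. The two records differ by about ten nucleotides in length but share the same feature layout.

Between the ITRs, the AiE2004m enhancer sits upstream of the minimal beta-globin promoter (minBG). Neither element is annotated in the feature tables, but both presumably occupy the roughly 700-nt unannotated stretch between the left ITR and the reporter. A minimal promoter of this kind has little activity alone, so expression depends mainly on the enhancer, which the record says is designed to drive expression in specific populations of brain cells; the record does not state which populations. The reporter is SYFP2, a rapidly maturing monomeric yellow fluorescent protein. It is followed by a shortened WPRE, annotated as two fragments, that boosts transcript stability and expression, and by the bovine growth hormone polyadenylation signal. The enhancer was inserted by Gibson assembly at an SgrAI site that was destroyed in the process. The construct belongs to a collection of enhancer AAVs for genetic access to cortical cell types, in which fluorescence labels the cells where the enhancer is active.
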