Addgene plasmid #214501: AiP1492 - pAAV-AiE2004m-minBG-SYFP2-WPRE-BGHpA
Purpose: AiE2004m is an enhancer sequence, designed to drive AAV-mediated transgene expression in specific populations of brain cells
Depositing lab: Allen Institute for Brain Science & Bosiljka Tasic. Depositing organization: Allen Institute. Publication: A suite of enhancer AAVs and transgenic mouse lines for genetic access to cortical cell types. Ben-Simon Y, Hooper M, Narayan S, Daigle TL, Dwivedi D, Way SW, Oster A, Stafford DA, Mich JK, Taormina MJ, Martinez RA, Opitz-Araya X, Roth JR, Alexander JR, Allen S, Amster A, Arbuckle J, Ayala A, Baker PM, Bakken TE, Barcelli T, Barta S, Bendrick J, Bertagnolli D, Bielstein C, Bishwakarma P, Bowlus J, Boyer G, Brouner K, Casian B, Casper T, Chakka AB, Chakrabarty R, Chance RK, Chavan S, Clark M, Colbert K, Collman F, Daniel S, Departee M, DiValentin P, Donadio N, Dotson N, Egdorf T, Fliss T, Gabitto M, Garcia J, Gary A, Gasperini M, Gloe J, Goldy J, Gore BB, Graybuck L, Greisman N, Haeseleer F, Halterman C, Haradon Z, Hastings SD, Helback O, Ho W, Hockemeyer D, Huang C, Huff S, Hunker A, Johansen N, Jones D, Juneau Z, Kalmbach B, Kannan M, Khem S, Kussick E, Kutsal R, Larsen R, Lee C, Lee AY, Leibly M, Lenz GH, Li S, Liang E, Lusk N, Madigan Z, Malloy J, Malone J, McCue R, Melchor J, Mollenkopf T, Moosman S, Morin E, Newman D, Ng L, Ngo K, Omstead V, Otto S, Oyama A, Pena N, Pham T, Phillips E, Pom CA, Potekhina L, Ransford S, Ray PL, Rette D, Reynoldson C, Rimorin C, Rocha D, Ruiz A, Sanchez REA, Sawyer L, Sedeno-Cortes A, Sevigny JP, Shapovalova N, Shepard N, Shulga L, Sigler AR, Siverts L, Soliman S, Somasundaram S, Staats B, Stewart K, Szelenyi E, Tieu M, Trader C, Tran A, van Velthoven CTJ, Walker M, Wang Y, Weed N, Wirthlin M, Wood T, Wynalda B, Yao Z, Zhou T, Ariza J, Dee N, Reding M, Ronellenfitch K, Mufti S, Sunkin SM, Smith KA, Esposito L, Waters J, Thyagarajan B, Yao S, Lein ES, Zeng H, Levi BP, Ngai J, Ting JT, Tasic B. Cell. 2025 May 16:S0092-8674(25)00513-6. doi: 10.1016/j.cell.2025.05.002. PubMed 40403729.
Backbone
  Vector backbone: pAAV2
  Vector type: AAV
Growth in bacteria
  Bacterial resistance: Ampicillin, 100 μg/mL
  Growth temperature: 37°C
  Growth strain: NEB Stable
  Copy number: High Copy
Gene/Insert
  Gene/Insert name: SYFP2
  Species: Synthetic
  Promoter: minBG
  Cloning method: Gibson Cloning
Terms and licenses: Academic/Nonprofit Terms; Industry Terms: Not Available to Industry
Depositor comments: 5' Cloning Site: SgrAI (destroyed), 3' Cloning Site: SgrAI (destroyed). Please visit https://doi.org/10.1101/2024.06.10.597244 for bioRxiv preprint.
How to cite: AiP1492 - pAAV-AiE2004m-minBG-SYFP2-WPRE-BGHpA was a gift from Allen Institute for Brain Science & Bosiljka Tasic (Addgene plasmid # 214501 ; http://n2t.net/addgene:214501 ; RRID:Addgene_214501)
